>Addgene plasmid #57598 | tdEos-CENPA-N-22 | addgene full sequence | sequence record 228942 | Addgene NGS Result
CGTTACATAACTTACGGTAAATGGCCCGCCTGGCTGACCGCCCAACGACCCCCGCCCATTGACGTCAATA
ATGACGTATGTTCCCATAGTAACGCCAATAGGGACTTTCCATTGACGTCAATGGGTGGAGTATTTACGGT
AAACTGCCCACTTGGCAGTACATCAAGTGTATCATATGCCAAGTACGCCCCCTATTGACGTCAATGACGG
TAAATGGCCCGCCTGGCATTATGCCCAGTACATGACCTTATGGGACTTTCCTACTTGGCAGTACATCTAC
GTATTAGTCATCGCTATTACCATGGTGATGCGGTTTTGGCAGTACATCAATGGGCGTGGATAGCGGTTTG
ACTCACGGGGATTTCCAAGTCTCCACCCCATTGACGTCAATGGGAGTTTGTTTTGGCACCAAAATCAACG
GGACTTTCCAAAATGTCGTAACAACTCCGCCCCATTGACGCAAATGGGCGGTAGGCGTGTACGGTGGGAG
GTCTATATAAGCAGAGCTGGTTTAGTGAACCGTCAGATCCGCTAGCCACCATGGGCCCGCGCCGCCGGAG
CCGAAAGCCCGAGGCCCCGAGGAGGCGCAGCCCGAGCCCGACCCCGACCCCCGGCCCCTCCCGGCGGGGC
CCCTCCTTAGGCGCTTCCTCCCATCAACACAGTCGGCGGAGACAAGGTTGGCTAAAGGAGATCCGAAAGC
TTCAGAAGAGCACACACCTCTTGATAAGGAAGCTGCCCTTCAGCCGCCTGGCAAGAGAAATATGTGTTAA
ATTCACTCGTGGTGTGGACTTCAATTGGCAAGCCCAGGCCCTATTGGCCCTACAAGAGGCAGCAGAAGCA
TTTCTAGTTCATCTCTTTGAGGACGCCTATCTCCTCACCTTACATGCAGGCCGAGTTACTCTCTTCCCAA
AGGATGTGCAACTGGCCCGGAGGATCCGGGGCCTTGAGGAGGGACTCGGCCTCGAGCTCAAGCTTCGAAT
TCTGCAGTCGACGGTACCGCGGGCCCGGGATCCACCGGTCGCCACCATGAGTGCGATTAAGCCAGACATG
AAGATCAACCTCCGTATGGAAGGCAACGTAAACGGGCACCACTTTGTGATCGACGGAGATGGTACAGGCA
AGCCTTTTGAGGGAAAACAGAGTATGGATCTTGAAGTCAAAGAGGGCGGACCTCTGCCTTTTGCCTTTGA
TATCCTGACCACTGCATTCCATTACGGCAACAGGGTATTCGCCGAATATCCAGACCACATACAAGACTAT
TTTAAGCAGTCGTTTCCTAAGGGGTATTCGTGGGAACGAAGCTTGACTTTCGAAGACGGGGGCATTTGCA
TTGCCAGAAACGACATAACAATGGAAGGGGACACTTTCTATAATAAAGTTCGATTTCACGGTGTAAACTT
TCCCGCCAATGGTCCAGTTATGCAGAAGAAGACGCTGAAATGGGAGCCCTCCACTGAGAAAATGTATGTG
CGTGATGGAGTGCTGACTGGTGATATTCGCATGGCTTTGTTGCTTGAAGGAAATGCCCATTACCGATGTG
ACTTCAGAACTACTTACAAAGCTAAGGAGAAGGGTGTCAAGTTACCAGGCTACCACTTTGTGGACCACTG
CATTGAGATTTTAAGCCATGACAAAGATTACAACAAGGTTAAGCTGTATGAGCATGCTGTTGCTCATTCT
GGATTGCCTGACAATGCCAGACGATCCGGTAGCGGTCACGGTACTGGTTCTACTGGTTCTGGTTCTTCTG
AGAGTGCGATTAAGCCAGACATGAAGATCAACCTCCGTATGGAAGGCAACGTAAACGGGCACCACTTTGT
GATCGACGGAGATGGTACAGGCAAGCCTTTTGAGGGAAAACAGAGTATGGATCTTGAAGTCAAAGAGGGC
GGACCTCTGCCTTTTGCCTTTGATATCCTGACCACTGCATTCCATTACGGCAACAGGGTATTCGCCGAAT
ATCCAGACCACATACAAGACTATTTTAAGCAGTCGTTTCCTAAGGGGTATTCGTGGGAACGAAGCTTGAC
TTTCGAAGACGGGGGCATTTGCATTGCCAGAAACGACATAACAATGGAAGGGGACACTTTCTATAATAAA
GTTCGATTTCACGGTGTAAACTTTCCCGCCAATGGTCCAGTTATGCAGAAGAAGACGCTGAAATGGGAGC
CCTCCACTGAGAAAATGTATGTGCGTGATGGAGTGCTGACTGGTGATATTCGCATGGCTTTGTTGCTTGA
AGGAAATGCCCATTACCGATGTGACTTCAGAACTACTTACAAAGCTAAGGAGAAGGGTGTCAAGTTACCA
GGCTACCACTTTGTGGACCACTGCATTGAGATTTTAAGCCATGACAAAGATTACAACAAGGTTAAGCTGT
ATGAGCATGCTGTTGCTCATTCTGGATTGCCTGACAATGCCAGACGATAAGCGGCCGCGACTCTAGATCA
TAATCAGCCATACCACATTTGTAGAGGTTTTACTTGCTTTAAAAAACCTCCCACACCTCCCCCTGAACCT
GAAACATAAAATGAATGCAATTGTTGTTGTTAACTTGTTTATTGCAGCTTATAATGGTTACAAATAAAGC
AATAGCATCACAAATTTCACAAATAAAGCATTTTTTTCACTGCATTCTAGTTGTGGTTTGTCCAAACTCA
TCAATGTATCTTAAGGCGTAAATTGTAAGCGTTAATATTTTGTTAAAATTCGCGTTAAATTTTTGTTAAA
TCAGCTCATTTTTTAACCAATAGGCCGAAATCGGCAAAATCCCTTATAAATCAAAAGAATAGACCGAGAT
AGGGT
[37 nt withheld, positions 2806-2842]
AAAGAACGTGGACTCCAACGTCAAAGG
[49 nt withheld, positions 2870-2918]
T
[91 nt withheld, positions 2920-3010]
G
[124 nt withheld, positions 3012-3135]
CAGGTGGCACTTTTCGGGGAAATGTGCGCGGAACCCCTATTTGTTTATTTTTCTAAATACATTCAAATAT
GTATCCGCTCATGAGACAATAACCCTGATAAATGCTTCAATAATATTGAAAAAGGAAGAGTCCTGAGGCG
GAAAGAACCAGCTGTGGAATGTGTGTCAGTTAGGGTGTGGAAAGTCCCCAGGCTCCCCAGCAGGCAGAAG
TATGCAAAGCATGCATCTCAATTAGTCAGCAACCAGGTGTGGAAAGTCCCCAGGCTCCCCAGCAGGCAGA
AGTATGCAAAGCATGCATCTCAATTAGTCAGCAACCATAGTCCCGCCCCTAACTCCGCCCATCCCGCCCC
TAACTCCGCCCAGTTCCGCCCATTCTCCGCCCCATGGCTGACTAATTTTTTTTATTTATGCAGAGGCCGA
GGCCGCCTCGGCCTCTGAGCTATTCCAGAAGTAGTGAGGAGGCTTTTTTGGAGGCCTAGGCTTTTGCAAA
GATCGATCAAGAGACAGGATGAGGATCGTTTCGCATGATTGAACAAGATGGATTGCACGCAGGTTCTCCG
GCCGCTTGGGTGGAGAGGCTATTCGGCTATGACTGGGCACAACAGACAATCGGCTGCTCTGATGCCGCCG
TGTTCCGGCTGTCAGCGCAGGGGCGCCCGGTTCTTTTTGTCAAGACCGACCTGTCCGGTGCCCTGAATGA
ACTGCAAGACGAGGCAGCGCGGCTATCGTGGCTGGCCACGACGGGCGTTCCTTGCGCAGCTGTGCTCGAC
GTTGTCACTGAAGCGGGAAGGGACTGGCTGCTATTGGGCGAAGTGCCGGGGCAGGATCTCCTGTCATCTC
ACCTTGCTCCTGCCGAGAAAGTATCCATCATGGCTGATGCAATGCGGCGGCTGCATACGCTTGATCCGGC
TACCTGCCCATTCGACCACCAAGCGAAACATCGCATCGAGCGAGCACGTACTCGGATGGAAGCCGGTCTT
GTCGATCAGGATGATCTGGACGAAGAGCATCAGGGGCTCGCGCCAGCCGAACTGTTCGCCAGGCTCAAGG
CGAGCATGCCCGACGGCGAGGATCTCGTCGTGACCCATGGCGATGCCTGCTTGCCGAATATCATGGTGGA
AAATGGCCGCTTTTCTGGATTCATCGACTGTGGCCGGCTGGGTGTGGCGGACCGCTATCAGGACATAGCG
TTGGCTACCCGTGATATTGCTGAAGAGCTTGGCGGCGAATGGGCTGACCGCTTCCTCGTGCTTTACGGTA
TCGCCGCTCCCGATTCGCAGCGCATCGCCTTCTATCGCCTTCTTGACGAGTTCTTCTGAGCGGGACTCTG
GGGTTCGAAATGACCGACCAAGCGACGCCCAACCTGCCATCACGAGATTTCGATTCCACCGCCGCCTTCT
ATGAAAGGTTGGGCTTCGGAATCGTTTTCCGGGACGCCGGCTGGATGATCCTCCAGCGCGGGGATCTCAT
GCTGGAGTTCTTCGCCCACCCTAGGGGGAGGCTAACTGAAACACGGAAGGAGACAATACCGGAAGGAACC
CGCGCTATGACGGCAATAAAAAGACAGAATAAAACGCACGGTGTTGGGTCGTTTGTTCATAAACGCGGGG
TTCGGTCCCAGGGCTGGCACTCTGTCGATACCCCACCGAGACCCCATTGGGGCCAATACGCCCGCGTTTC
TTCCTTTTCCCCACCCCACCCCCCAAGTTCGGGTGAAGGCCCAGGGCTCGCAGCCAACGTCGGGGCGGCA
GGCCCTGCCATAGCCTCAGGTTACTCATATATACTTTAGATTGATTTAAAACTTCATTTTTAATTTAAAA
GGATCTAGGTGAAGATCCTTTTTGATAATCTCATGACCAAAATCCCTTAACGTGAGTTTTCGTTCCACTG
AGCGTCAGACCCCGTAGAAAAGATCAAAGGATCTTCTTGAGATCCTTTTTTTCTGCGCGTAATCTGCTGC
TTGCAAACAAAAAAACCACCGCTACCAGCGGTGGTTTGTTTGCCGGATCAAGAGCTACCAACTCTTTTTC
CGAAGGTAACTGGCTTCAGCAGAGCGCAGATACCAAATACTGTTCTTCTAGTGTAGCCGTAGTTAGGCCA
CCACTTCAAGAACTCTGTAGCACCGCCTACATACCTCGCTCTGCTAATCCTGTTACCAGTGGCTGCTGCC
AGTGGCGATAAGTCGTGTCTTACCGGGTTGGACTCAAGACGATAGTTACCGGATAAGGCGCAGCGGTCGG
GCTGAACGGGGGGTTCGTGCACACAGCCCAGCTTGGAGCGAACGACCTACACCGAACTGAGATACCTACA
GCGTGAGCTATGAGAAAGCGCCACGCTTCCCGAAGGGAGAAAGGCGGACAGGTATCCGGTAAGCGGCAGG
GTCGGAACAGGAGAGCGCACGAGGGAGCTTCCAGGGGGAAACGCCTGGTATCTTTATAGTCCTGTCGGGT
TTCGCCACCTCTGACTTGAGCGTCGATTTTTGTGATGCTCGTCAGGGGGGCGGAGCCTATGGAAAAACGC
CAGCAACGCGGCCTTTTTACGGTTCCTGGCCTTTTGCTGGCCTTTTGCTCACATGTTCTTTCCTGCGTTA
TCCCCTGATTCTGTGGATAACCGTATTACCGCCATGCATTAGTTATTAATAGTAATCAATTACGGGGTCA
TTAGTTCATAGCCCATATATGGAGTTCCG
Features (pLannotate 1.2.2; 17 found; start..end, strand, type, name):
      1..304     +  enhancer       CMV enhancer: human cytomegalovirus immediate early enhancer
    305..508     +  promoter       CMV promoter: human cytomegalovirus (CMV) immediate early promoter
    541..960     +  CDS            CENPA: CENPA_HUMAN - Experimental evidence at protein level: Swiss-Prot protein existence level 1. Histone H3-like nucleosomal protein that is specifically found in centromeric nucleosomes (PubMed:7962047, PubMed:9024683, PubMed:11756469, PubMed:14667408, PubMed:15702419, PubMed:15475964, PubMed:15282608, PubMed:17651496, PubMed:19114591, PubMed:27499292, PubMed:20739937). Replaces conventional H3 in the nucleosome core of centromeric chromatin at the inner plate of the kinetochore (PubMed:18072184). The presence of CENPA subtly modifies the nucleosome structure and the way DNA is wrapped around the
    961..1013    +  misc_feature   MCS: multiple cloning site
   1027..1704    +  CDS            d2EosFP: d2EosFP is a photoconvertible red fluorescent protein published in 2004, derived from Lobophyllia hemprichii.
   1752..2430    +  CDS            EosFP (fragment): green-to-red photoswitchable fluorescent protein (Wiedenmann et al., 2004)
   2446..2529    +  CDS            large T antigen (fragment): large T antigen from SV40 (simian virus 40)
   2552..2673    +  polyA_signal   SV40 poly(A) signal: SV40 polyadenylation signal
   2707..3135    -  rep_origin     f1 ori (sequence partly withheld): f1 bacteriophage origin of replication; arrow indicates direction of (+) strand synthesis
   3162..3266    +  promoter       AmpR promoter: bla
   3268..3625    +  promoter       SV40 promoter: SV40 enhancer and early promoter
   3660..4454    +  CDS            NeoR/KanR: aminoglycoside phosphotransferase from Tn5; aph(3')-II (or nptII); confers resistance to neomycin, kanamycin, and G418 (Geneticin®)
   4475..4627    +  CDS            ble (fragment): BLE_KLEPN - Experimental evidence at protein level: Swiss-Prot protein existence level 1. Binding protein with a strong affinity to the bleomycin family of antibiotics. Binds to CL990; an antimitotic-antibiotic compound. From Klebsiella pneumoniae.
   4686..4733    +  polyA_signal   HSV TK poly(A) signal: herpes simplex virus thymidine kinase polyadenylation signal (Cole and Stacy, 1985)
   4824..4840    -  polyA_signal   bGH poly(A) signal (fragment): bovine growth hormone polyadenylation signal
   5062..5650    +  rep_origin     ori: high-copy-number ColE1/pMB1/pBR322/pUC origin of replication
   5765..5824    +  enhancer       CMV enhancer (fragment): human cytomegalovirus immediate early enhancer
