[The description below was written by a language model from this plasmid's Addgene catalogue record and pLannotate feature annotations shown in this document.]
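Description:
tdEos-CENPA-N-22 is a mammalian expression plasmid built on the tdEos-N1 backbone, an N1-style fluorescent protein fusion vector. It encodes human CENPA (CENP-A/CenH3), the histone H3-like variant that replaces conventional H3 in centromeric nucleosomes, fused at its C terminus to tdEos. The sequenced record is about 5.8 kb. Transcription is driven by the human cytomegalovirus immediate early enhancer and promoter. The CENPA coding sequence is followed by a short stretch of residual multiple cloning site that serves as the linker, then by two tandem Eos-type coding units that together make up the tandem-dimer tdEos, and finally by an SV40 polyadenylation signal. A short fragment annotated as SV40 large T antigen lies between the reporter and the poly(A) signal. Together with the small ble and bGH poly(A) fragments elsewhere in the backbone, it appears to be residual sequence or an annotation artefact rather than a functional element.

The plasmid is propagated in E. coli at high copy from a pUC-type ColE1 origin, and an f1 origin is also present. A single NeoR/KanR (Tn5 aminoglycoside phosphotransferase) cassette is placed behind both a bacterial bla promoter and the SV40 early promoter and is terminated by the HSV TK poly(A) signal. This arrangement gives kanamycin resistance in bacteria and G418 selection in mammalian cells.

Eos is a green-to-red photoconvertible protein. The record lists excitation/emission of 505/516 nm for the green state and 569/581 nm for the red state, with nuclear localization. The construct is suited to marking centromeric chromatin in live or fixed cells. Photoconversion also makes it potentially useful for tracking labelled protein pools or for localization-based super-resolution imaging, although the record does not name a specific application.
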