Addgene plasmid #57598: tdEos-CENPA-N-22
Purpose: Localization: Nucleus, Excitation: 505 / 569, Emission: 516 / 581
Depositing lab: Michael Davidson. Depositing organization: Florida State University, Tallahassee.
Backbone
  Vector backbone: tdEos-N1
  Backbone size w/o insert (bp): 4750
  Vector type: Mammalian Expression
  Selectable markers: Neomycin (select with G418)
Growth in bacteria
  Bacterial resistance: Kanamycin, 50 μg/mL
  Growth temperature: 37°C
  Growth strain: DH5alpha
  Copy number: High Copy
Gene/Insert
  Gene/Insert name: CENPA (alt name: NM_001809)
  Species: H. sapiens (human)
  Entrez Gene: CENPA (a.k.a. CENP-A, CenH3)
  Promoter: CMV
  Tag / fusion protein: tdEos (C terminal on backbone)
  Cloning method: Unknown
  Sequencing primers: 5′ CMV-F; 3′ SV40pA-R
Terms and licenses: Academic/Nonprofit Terms; Industry Terms
Depositor comments: . Excitation = 505 / 569; Emission = 516 / 581
How to cite: tdEos-CENPA-N-22 was a gift from Michael Davidson (Addgene plasmid # 57598 ; http://n2t.net/addgene:57598 ; RRID:Addgene_57598)
