>Addgene plasmid #57598 | tdEos-CENPA-N-22 | depositor partial sequence | sequence record 88748 | insert sequence
CCAGGCTAGTGACGTCAGATCCGCTAGCCACCATGGGCCCGCGCCGCCGGAGCCGAAAGCCCGAGGCCCC
GAGGAGGCGCAGCCCGAGCCCGACCCCGACCCCCGGCCCCTCCCGGCGGGGCCCCTCCTTAGGCGCTTCC
TCCCATCAACACAGTCGGCGGAGACAAGGTTGGCTAAAGGAGATCCGAAAGCTTCAGAAGAGCACACACC
TCTTGATAAGGAAGCTGCCCTTCAGCCGCCTGGCAAGAGAAATATGTGTTAAATTCACTCGTGGTGTGGA
CTTCAATTGGCAAGCCCAGGCCCTATTGGCCCTACAAGAGGCAGCAGAAGCATTTCTAGTTCATCTCTTT
GAGGACGCCTATCTCCTCACCTTACATGCAGGCCGAGTTACTCTCTTCCCAAAGGATGTGCAACTGGCCC
GGAGGATCCGGGGCCTTGAGGAGGGACTCGGCCTCGAGCTCAAGCTTCGAATTCTGCAGTCGACGGTACC
GCGGGCCCGGGATCCACCGGTCGCCACCATGAGTGCGATTAAGCCAGACATGAAGATCAACCTCCGTATG
GAAGGCAACGTAAACGGGCACCACTTTGTGATCGACGGAGATGGTACAGGCAAGCCTTTTGAGGGAAAAC
AGAGTATGGATCTTGAAGTCAAAGAGGGCGGACCTCTGCCTTTTGCCTTTGATATCCTGACCACTGCATT
CCATTACGGCAACAGGGTATTCGCCGAATATCCAGACCACATACAAGACTATTTTAAGCAGTCGTTTCCT
AAGGGGTATTCGTGGGAACGAAGCTTGACTTTCGAAGACGGGGGCATTTGCATTGCCAGAAACGACATAA
CAATGGAAGGGGACACTTTCTATAATAAAGTTCGATTTCACGGTGTAAACTTTCCCGCCAATGGTCCAGT
TATGCAGAAGAAGACGCTGAAATGGGAGCCCTCCACTGAGAAAATGTATGTGCGTGATGGAGTGCTGACT
GGTGATATTCGCATGGCTTTGTTGCTTGAAGGAATGCCCATTACCGATGTGACTTCAGAACTACTTACAA
GCTAAGGAGAGGTGTCAGTTACCAGCTACCACTTTGTGGACCACTGCATGAGATTTAGCATGACAGATAC
AACAGTAGCTGTATGAGCATGCTGTGCTCATCTGATGCTGACATGCGACGATCGTTACGGTCACGTACTG
CTTCTACTGGTTCGGTCTCTGAATGTGCATTAGCGGACTGAAGATCTCACCCTCGTATGGGAGGCACCCG
