>Addgene plasmid #57598 | tdEos-CENPA-N-22 | depositor partial sequence | sequence record 88749 | Insert sequence 2
CCCTGAAACATTGCATCCATAATCGGCAACAGAATTGCCGAAATTCAATCCATCCAGCTTTACGCAGTCG
TCTACGGTATCGTGGACGAGCTGACTTTCGAGACGGGGCATTGCATGCCAGAACCGACATACATGAGGGG
ACACTTCTATAATAAAGTCGATTTCACCGTGTAAACTTTCCCGCCAATGTCCAGTTATGCAGAGAGACGC
TGAAATGGGAGCCCTCCACTGAGAAAATGTATGTGCGTGATGGAGTGCTGACTGGTGATATTCGCATGGC
TTTGTTGCTTGAAGGAAATGCCCATTACCGATGTGACTTCAGAACTACTTACAAAGCTAAGGAGAAGGGT
GTCAAGTTACCAGGCTACCACTTTGTGGACCACTGCATTGAGATTTTAAGCCATGACAAAGATTACAACA
AGGTTAAGCTGTATGAGCATGCTGTTGCTCATTCTGGATTGCCTGACAATGCCAGACGATCCGGTAGCGG
TCACGGTACTGGTTCTACTGGTTCTGGTTCTTCTGAGAGTGCGATTAAGCCAGACATGAAGATCAACCTC
CGTATGGAAGGCAACGTAAACGGGCACCACTTTGTGATCGACGGAGATGGTACAGGCAAGCCTTTTGAGG
GAAAACAGAGTATGGATCTTGAAGTCAAAGAGGGCGGACCTCTGCCTTTTGCCTTTGATATCCTGACCAC
TGCATTCCATTACGGCAACAGGGTATTCGCCGAATATCCAGACCACATACAAGACTATTTTAAGCAGTCG
TTTCCTAAGGGGTATTCGTGGGAACGAAGCTTGACTTTCGAAGACGGGGGCATTTGCATTGCCAGAAACG
ACATAACAATGGAAGGGGACACTTTCTATAATAAAGTTCGATTTCACGGTGTAAACTTTCCCGCCAATGG
TCCAGTTATGCAGAAGAAGACGCTGAAATGGGAGCCCTCCACTGAGAAAATGTATGTGCGTGATGGAGTG
CTGACTGGTGATATTCGCATGGCTTTGTTGCTTGAAGGAAATGCCCATTACCGATGTGACTTCAGAACTA
CTTACAAAGCTAAGGAGAAGGGTGTCAAGTTACCAGGCTACCACTTTGTGGACCACTGCATTGAGATTTT
AAGCCATGACAAAGATTACAACAAGGTTAAGCTGTATGAGCATGCTGTTGCTCATTCTGGATTGCCTGAC
AATGCCAGACGATAAGCGGCCGCGACTCTAGATCATAATCAGCCATACCACATTGTAGAAGAATCCCC
